Addgene plasmid #157646: pDH011
Purpose: sMHT-113 fused to FKBP/FRB
Depositing lab: Jonathan Silberg. Depositing organization: Rice University. Publication: A Split Methyl Halide Transferase AND Gate That Reports by Synthesizing an Indicator Gas. Fulk EM, Huh D, Atkinson JT, Lie M, Masiello CA, Silberg JJ. ACS Synth Biol. 2020 Nov 20;9(11):3104-3113. doi: 10.1021/acssynbio.0c00355. Epub 2020 Oct 26. PubMed 33104325.
Backbone
  Vector backbone: pET28b
  Total vector size (bp): 7763
  Vector type: Bacterial Expression
Growth in bacteria
  Bacterial resistance: Kanamycin, 50 μg/mL
  Growth temperature: 37°C
  Growth strain: DH5alpha
  Copy number: Low Copy
Gene/Insert 1
  Gene/Insert name: sMHT(1-113)-FKBP
Gene/Insert 2
  Gene/Insert name: FRB-sMHT(114-230)
Terms and licenses: Academic/Nonprofit Terms; Industry Terms: Not Available to Industry
How to cite: pDH011 was a gift from Jonathan Silberg (Addgene plasmid # 157646 ; http://n2t.net/addgene:157646 ; RRID:Addgene_157646)
