[The description below was written by a language model from this plasmid's Addgene catalogue record and pLannotate feature annotations shown in this document.]
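Description:
pDH011 is a bacterial expression plasmid built on the pET28b backbone that encodes the two halves of a split methyl halide transferase (sMHT), each fused to one partner of the FKBP/FRB dimerisation pair. It is propagated in E. coli under kanamycin selection. The feature table shows a ColE1/pMB1-type origin together with rop and the bom region, consistent with the low copy number listed, plus an f1 origin and a lacI gene with its own promoter. Two kanamycin resistance annotations are present: a full-length KanR in the backbone and a second, near full-length copy downstream of a J23119 promoter fragment, lying between the two expression units. The record does not explain why this second copy is there. The catalogue gives a size of 7763 bp, while the sequenced record is 7,708 nt.

The payload is arranged as two separate T7 promoter/lac operator/T7 gene 10 RBS cassettes on opposite strands. The first encodes residues 1–113 of the transferase (annotated by homology to Arabidopsis HOL1) fused at its C-terminus to human FKBP12, preceded by His-tag, thrombin-site and T7-tag leader sequences typical of pET28. The second encodes the FRB domain of human mTOR fused to transferase residues 114–230 (annotated by homology to HOL2), followed by a His tag and the T7 terminator. Both units are repressed by LacI and inducible with IPTG in hosts supplying T7 RNA polymerase. FKBP and FRB are known to associate in the presence of rapamycin, so the design presumably uses assisted fragment complementation to restore enzyme activity. According to the associated publication title, the split enzyme serves as an AND gate that reports by synthesising an indicator gas.
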