Features (pLannotate 1.2.2; 30 found; start..end, strand, type, name):
      1..19      +  promoter       T7 promoter: promoter for bacteriophage T7 RNA polymerase
     20..44      +  protein_bind   lac operator: The lac repressor binds to the lac operator to inhibit transcription in E. coli. This inhibition can be relieved by adding lactose or isopropyl-β-D-thiogalactopyranoside (IPTG). lac repressor encoded by lacI
     59..81      +  RBS            RBS: efficient ribosome binding site from bacteriophage T7 gene 10 (Olins and Rangwala, 1989)
    100..116     +  CDS            capTEV™ (fragment): composite tag for in vivo biotinylation, TEV protease cleavage, and 6xHis tagging
    127..144     +  CDS            thrombin site: thrombin recognition and cleavage site
    148..180     +  CDS            T7 tag (gene 10 leader): leader peptide from bacteriophage T7 gene 10 promotes efficient translation in E. coli
    241..534     +  CDS            HOL1 (fragment): HOL1_ARATH - Experimental evidence at protein level: Swiss-Prot protein existence level 1. S-adenosyl-L-methionine-dependent methyltransferase. Involved in glucosinolate metabolism and defense against phytopathogens. Highly reactive to thiocyanate (NCS(-)) derived from myrosinase-mediated hydrolysis of glucosinolates upon tissue damage. From Arabidopsis thaliana (Mouse-ear cress).
    571..894     +  CDS            FKBP1A: FKB1A_HUMAN - Also known as FKBP1, FKBP12. Experimental evidence at protein level: Swiss-Prot protein existence level 1. Keeps in an inactive conformation TGFBR1, the TGF-beta type I serine/threonine kinase receptor, preventing TGF-beta receptor activation in absence of ligand. Recruits SMAD7 to ACVR1B which prevents the association of SMAD2 and SMAD3 with the activin receptor complex, thereby blocking the activin signal. May modulate the RYR1 calcium channel activity. PPIases accelerate the folding of proteins. It catalyzes the cis-trans isomerization of proline imidic peptide bonds in oligop
    916..944     +  promoter       J23119 promoter (fragment): bacterial promoter (Registry of Standard Biological Parts BBa J23119)
    960..1774    +  CDS            KanR (fragment): aminoglycoside phosphotransferase; aph(3')-Ia; confers resistance to kanamycin in bacteria or G418 (Geneticin®) in eukaryotes
   1783..1840    -  promoter       AmpR promoter (fragment): bla
   1893..2321    -  rep_origin     f1 ori (sequence partly withheld): f1 bacteriophage origin of replication; arrow indicates direction of (+) strand synthesis
   2358..2405    -  terminator     T7 terminator: transcription terminator for bacteriophage T7 RNA polymerase
   2413..2462    -  CDS            SET1 (fragment): solubility-enhancement tag derived from T7 phage gene 10B
   2472..2489    -  CDS            9xHis (fragment): 9xHis affinity tag
   2509..2844    -  CDS            HOL2 (fragment): HOL2_ARATH - Experimental evidence at protein level: Swiss-Prot protein existence level 1. S-adenosyl-L-methionine-dependent methyltransferase. Involved in glucosinolate metabolism and defense against phytopathogens (By similarity). From Arabidopsis thaliana (Mouse-ear cress).
   2902..3183    -  CDS            MTOR (fragment): MTOR_HUMAN - Also known as FRAP, FRAP1, FRAP2, RAFT1, RAPT1. Experimental evidence at protein level: Swiss-Prot protein existence level 1. Serine/threonine protein kinase which is a central regulator of cellular metabolism, growth and survival in response to hormones, growth factors, nutrients, energy and stress signals (PubMed:12087098, PubMed:12150925, PubMed:12150926, PubMed:12231510, PubMed:12718876, PubMed:14651849, PubMed:15268862, PubMed:15467718, PubMed:15545625, PubMed:15718470, PubMed:18497260, PubMed:18762023, PubMed:18925875, PubMed:20516213, PubMed:20537536, PubMed:21659604, PubMe
   3194..3216    -  RBS            RBS: efficient ribosome binding site from bacteriophage T7 gene 10 (Olins and Rangwala, 1989)
   3231..3255    -  protein_bind   lac operator: The lac repressor binds to the lac operator to inhibit transcription in E. coli. This inhibition can be relieved by adding lactose or isopropyl-β-D-thiogalactopyranoside (IPTG). lac repressor encoded by lacI
   3256..3274    -  promoter       T7 promoter: promoter for bacteriophage T7 RNA polymerase
   3288..4103    -  CDS            KanR: aminoglycoside phosphotransferase; aph(3')-Ia; confers resistance to kanamycin in bacteria or G418 (Geneticin®) in eukaryotes
   4225..4813    +  rep_origin     ori: high-copy-number ColE1/pMB1/pBR322/pUC origin of replication
   4999..5138    -  misc_feature   bom: basis of mobility region from pBR322
   5240..5431    -  CDS            rop: Rop protein, which maintains plasmids at low copy number; rop
   5448..5828    +  CDS            YPB1_ECOLX: Protein predicted: Swiss-Prot protein existence level 4. From Escherichia coli.
   5900..6191    -  CDS            TcR (fragment): tetracycline efflux protein; tet; confers resistance to tetracycline
   6206..6227    -  protein_bind   CAP binding site: CAP binding activates transcription in the presence of cAMP. E. coli catabolite activator protein
   6240..7322    -  CDS            lacI: lac repressor; lacI; The lac repressor binds to the lac operator to inhibit transcription in E. coli. This inhibition can be relieved by adding lactose or isopropyl-β-D-thiogalactopyranoside (IPTG).
   7323..7400    -  promoter       lacI promoter: lacI
   7408..7687    -  CDS            TcR (fragment): tetracycline efflux protein; tet; confers resistance to tetracycline
>Addgene plasmid #157646 | pDH011 | addgene full sequence | sequence record 327084 | Addgene NGS Result
TAATACGACTCACTATAGGGGAATTGTGAGCGGATAACAATTCCCCTCTAGAAATAATTTTGTTTAACTT
TAAGAAGGAGATATACCATGGGCAGCAGCCATCATCATCATCATCACAGCAGCGGCCTGGTGCCGCGCGG
CAGCCATATGGCTAGCATGACTGGTGGACAGCAAATGGGTGCGGGATCCATGAGCACCGTGGCGAACATT
GCGCCGGTGTTTACCGGCGATTGCAAAACCATTCCGACCCCGGAAGAATGCGCGACCTTTCTGTATAAAG
TGGTGAACAGCGGCGGCTGGGAAAAATGCTGGGTGGAAGAAGTGATTCCGTGGGATCTGGGCGTGCCGAC
CCCGCTGGTGCTGCATCTGGTGAAAAACAACGCGCTGCCGAACGGCAAAGGCCTGGTGCCGGGCTGCGGC
GGCGGCTATGATGTGGTGGCGATGGCGAACCCGGAACGCTTTATGGTGGGCCTGGATATTAGCGAAAACG
CGCTGAAAAAAGCGCGCGAAACCTTTAGCACCATGCCGGCGGCCGCGGGTGCTTCTGGTGGTGGTTCTTC
TGGTGGTCACATGATGGTGCAGGTGGAAACCATCAGCCCCGGAGATGGGCGTACCTTTCCGAAACGTGGC
CAGACCTGCGTGGTGCATTACACCGGCATGCTGGAAGATGGCAAGAAATTTGATAGCAGCCGGGACCGCA
ATAAACCGTTCAAGTTCATGTTGGGCAAACAGGAGGTCATACGCGGCTGGGAGGAAGGCGTGGCGCAGAT
GAGCGTGGGCCAGCGTGCGAAACTGACCATTTCTCCCGACTATGCGTATGGCGCGACAGGCCACCCTGGC
ATTATTCCGCCTCATGCGACCCTGGTGTTTGATGTGGAACTGCTGAAACTGGAATAATGAGGATCCTGAT
TTACGGCTAGCTCAGTCCTAGGTATAGTGCTAGCAGGAGGTGTACTAGTTGAGCCATATTCAACGGGAAA
CGTCTTGCTCTAGGCCGCGATTAAATTCCAACATGGATGCTGATTTATATGGGTATAAATGGGCTCGCGA
TAATGTCGGGCAATCAGGTGCGACAATCTATCGATTGTATGGGAAGCCCGATGCGCCAGAGTTGTTTCTG
AAACATGGCAAAGGTAGCGTTGCCAATGATGTTACAGATGAGATGGTCAGACTAAACTGGCTGACGGAAT
TTATGCCTCTTCCGACCATCAAGCATTTTATCCGTACTCCTGATGATGCATGGTTACTCACCACTGCGAT
CCCCGGGAAAACAGCATTCCAGGTATTAGAAGAATATCCTGATTCAGGTGAAAATATTGTTGATGCGCTG
GCAGTGTTCCTGCGCCGGTTGCATTCGATTCCTGTTTGTAATTGTCCTTTTAACAGCGATCGCGTATTTC
GTCTCGCTCAGGCGCAATCACGAATGAATAACGGTTTGGTTGATGCGAGTGATTTTGATGACGAGCGTAA
TGGCTGGCCTGTTGAACAAGTCTGGAAAGAAATGCATAAACTTTTGCCATTCTCACCGGATTCAGTCGTC
ACTCATGGTGATTTCTCACTTGATAACCTTATTTTTGACGAGGGGAAATTAATAGGTTGTATTGATGTTG
GACGAGTCGGAATCGCAGACCGATACCAGGATCTTGCCATCCTATGGAACTGCCTCGGTGAGTTTTCTCC
TTCATTACAGAAACGGCTTTTTCAAAAATATGGTATTGATAATCCTGATATGAATAAATTGCAGTTTCAT
TTGATGCTCGATGAGTTTTTCTAAGAATTAATTCATGAGCGGATACATATTTGAATGTATTTAGAAAAAT
AAACAAATAGGGGTTCCGCGCACATTTCCCCGAAAAGTGCCACCTAAATTGTAAGCGTTAATATTTTGTT
AAAATTCGCGTTAAATTTTTGTTAAATCAGCTCATTTTTTAACCAATAGGCCGAAATCGGCAAAATCCCT
TATAAATCAAAAGAATAGACCGAGATAGGGT
[37 nt withheld, positions 1992-2028]
AAAGAACGTGGACTCCAACGTCAAAGG
[49 nt withheld, positions 2056-2104]
T
[91 nt withheld, positions 2106-2196]
G
[124 nt withheld, positions 2198-2321]
CCCATTCGCCAATCCGGATATAGTTCCTCCTTTCAGCAAAAAACCCCTCAAGACCCGTTTAGAGGCCCCA
AGGGGTTATGCTAGTTATTGCTCAGCGGTGGCAGCAGCCAACTCAGCTTCCTTTCGGGCTTTGTTAGCAG
CCGGATCTCAGTGGTGGTGGTGGTGGTGCTCGAGTAAGCTTTTAGTTGTTCATTTTTTTCCAGCGCGCCA
GTTTTTCTTTGCCTTTGCGCGGTTCCACCGCCAGATCGCTATAATCTTCCAGGCTCAGCTGTTTAAAGCC
CAGCGGCACCAGCACTTTTTCATATTCGCTTTCGCTCACGCTAAACGGCGGGCCGCCTTCATGGTTGGTA
ATCGGATACATCAGGGTAATCAGTTCGCCATCCGGTTTCAGCAGTTCATACATCGCTTTGCCCCACGCCG
GGCGCATTTTCGGATCAATCGCGCAAAAAAACACATAATCAAAAATAAAATCAAACGGCTGTTCCGGGCG
CCAGGTAAACACATCTTCTTTCACAAAGCTAAAGCAGCTGCTGTTTGCGGCCGCCATGTGACCACCAGAA
GAACCACCACCAGAAGCACCGCTAATACGCCGAAACACATGATAGTACAAATCCCACGCCTGGGTCAGGT
CTTTCACATTGCCGCTTTTCATATACTTACGGCACCACTCCTGCGCCTCCATAAGATCGCGGCCATACGC
CTGATTAAAGCTGGTTTCTTTCAGGGTCTGCGGGCCACGTTCCATCATCGCATGCAGCGGTTCCAGAACT
TCGAACATTCCCTTCACGTTACGTTCGCCAAAATACAAACGGCTCGCTTCTTCCAGGCCCTCATGCCACA
TCTCGTGCCACAGAATCGCCACCATATGTATATCTCCTTCTTAAAGTTAAACAAAATTATTTCTTGAGGG
GAATTGTTATCCGCTCACAATTCCCCTATAGTGAGTCGTATTAACTGCAGGGATCCTTAGAAAAACTCAT
CGAGCATCAAATGAAACTGCAATTTATTCATATCAGGATTATCAATACCATATTTTTGAAAAAGCCGTTT
CTGTAATGAAGGAGAAAACTCACCGAGGCAGTTCCATAGGATGGCAAGATCCTGGTATCGGTCTGCGATT
CCGACTCGTCCAACATCAATACAACCTATTAATTTCCCCTCGTCAAAAATAAGGTTATCAAGTGAGAAAT
CACCATGAGTGACGACTGAATCCGGTGAGAATGGCAAAAGTTTATGCATTTCTTTCCAGACTTGTTCAAC
AGGCCAGCCATTACGCTCGTCATCAAAATCACTCGCATCAACCAAACCGTTATTCATTCGTGATTGCGCC
TGAGCGAGACGAAATACGCGATCGCTGTTAAAAGGACAATTACAAACAGGAATCGAATGCAACCGGCGCA
GGAACACTGCCAGCGCATCAACAATATTTTCACCTGAATCAGGATATTCTTCTAATACCTGGAATGCTGT
TTTCCCGGGGATCGCAGTGGTGAGTAACCATGCATCATCAGGAGTACGGATAAAATGCTTGATGGTCGGA
AGAGGCATAAATTCCGTCAGCCAGTTTAGTCTGACCATCTCATCTGTAACATCATTGGCAACGCTACCTT
TGCCATGTTTCAGAAACAACTCTGGCGCATCGGGCTTCCCATACAATCGATAGATTGTCGCACCTGATTG
CCCGACATTATCGCGAGCCCATTTATACCCATATAAATCAGCATCCATGTTGGAATTTAATCGCGGCCTA
GAGCAAGACGTTTCCCGTTGAATATGGCTCATAACACCCCTTGTATTACTGTTTATGTAAGCAGACAGTT
TTATTGTTCATGACCAAAATCCCTTAACGTGAGTTTTCGTTCCACTGAGCGTCAGACCCCGTAGAAAAGA
TCAAAGGATCTTCTTGAGATCCTTTTTTTCTGCGCGTAATCTGCTGCTTGCAAACAAAAAAACCACCGCT
ACCAGCGGTGGTTTGTTTGCCGGATCAAGAGCTACCAACTCTTTTTCCGAAGGTAACTGGCTTCAGCAGA
GCGCAGATACCAAATACTGTCCTTCTAGTGTAGCCGTAGTTAGGCCACCACTTCAAGAACTCTGTAGCAC
CGCCTACATACCTCGCTCTGCTAATCCTGTTACCAGTGGCTGCTGCCAGTGGCGATAAGTCGTGTCTTAC
CGGGTTGGACTCAAGACGATAGTTACCGGATAAGGCGCAGCGGTCGGGCTGAACGGGGGGTTCGTGCACA
CAGCCCAGCTTGGAGCGAACGACCTACACCGAACTGAGATACCTACAGCGTGAGCTATGAGAAAGCGCCA
CGCTTCCCGAAGGGAGAAAGGCGGACAGGTATCCGGTAAGCGGCAGGGTCGGAACAGGAGAGCGCACGAG
GGAGCTTCCAGGGGGAAACGCCTGGTATCTTTATAGTCCTGTCGGGTTTCGCCACCTCTGACTTGAGCGT
CGATTTTTGTGATGCTCGTCAGGGGGGCGGAGCCTATGGAAAAACGCCAGCAACGCGGCCTTTTTACGGT
TCCTGGCCTTTTGCTGGCCTTTTGCTCACATGTTCTTTCCTGCGTTATCCCCTGATTCTGTGGATAACCG
TATTACCGCCTTTGAGTGAGCTGATACCGCTCGCCGCAGCCGAACGACCGAGCGCAGCGAGTCAGTGAGC
GAGGAAGCGGAAGAGCGCCTGATGCGGTATTTTCTCCTTACGCATCTGTGCGGTATTTCACACCGCAATG
GTGCACTCTCAGTACAATCTGCTCTGATGCCGCATAGTTAAGCCAGTATACACTCCGCTATCGCTACGTG
ACTGGGTCATGGCTGCGCCCCGACACCCGCCAACACCCGCTGACGCGCCCTGACGGGCTTGTCTGCTCCC
GGCATCCGCTTACAGACAAGCTGTGACCGTCTCCGGGAGCTGCATGTGTCAGAGGTTTTCACCGTCATCA
CCGAAACGCGCGAGGCAGCTGCGGTAAAGCTCATCAGCGTGGTCGTGAAGCGATTCACAGATGTCTGCCT
GTTCATCCGCGTCCAGCTCGTTGAGTTTCTCCAGAAGCGTTAATGTCTGGCTTCTGATAAAGCGGGCCAT
GTTAAGGGCGGTTTTTTCCTGTTTGGTCACTGATGCCTCCGTGTAAGGGGGATTTCTGTTCATGGGGGTA
ATGATACCGATGAAACGAGAGAGGATGCTCACGATACGGGTTACTGATGATGAACATGCCCGGTTACTGG
AACGTTGTGAGGGTAAACAACTGGCGGTATGGATGCGGCGGGACCAGAGAAAAATCACTCAGGGTCAATG
CCAGCGCTTCGTTAATACAGATGTAGGTGTTCCACAGGGTAGCCAGCAGCATCCTGCGATGCAGATCCGG
AACATAATGGTGCAGGGCGCTGACTTCCGCGTTTCCAGACTTTACGAAACACGGAAACCGAAGACCATTC
ATGTTGTTGCTCAGGTCGCAGACGTTTTGCAGCAGCAGTCGCTTCACGTTCGCTCGCGTATCGGTGATTC
ATTCTGCTAACCAGTAAGGCAACCCCGCCAGCCTAGCCGGGTCCTCAACGACAGGAGCACGATCATGCGC
ACCCGTGGGGCCGCCATGCCGGCGATAATGGCCTGCTTCTCGCCGAAACGTTTGGTGGCGGGACCAGTGA
CGAAGGCTTGAGCGAGGGCGTGCAAGATTCCGAATACCGCAAGCGACAGGCCGATCATCGTCGCGCTCCA
GCGAAAGCGGTCCTCGCCGAAAATGACCCAGAGCGCTGCCGGCACCTGTCCTACGAGTTGCATGATAAAG
AAGACAGTCATAAGTGCGGCGACGATAGTCATGCCCCGCGCCCACCGGAAGGAGCTGACTGGGTTGAAGG
CTCTCAAGGGCATCGGTCGAGATCCCGGTGCCTAATGAGTGAGCTAACTTACATTAATTGCGTTGCGCTC
ACTGCCCGCTTTCCAGTCGGGAAACCTGTCGTGCCAGCTGCATTAATGAATCGGCCAACGCGCGGGGAGA
GGCGGTTTGCGTATTGGGCGCCAGGGTGGTTTTTCTTTTCACCAGTGAGACGGGCAACAGCTGATTGCCC
TTCACCGCCTGGCCCTGAGAGAGTTGCAGCAAGCGGTCCACGCTGGTTTGCCCCAGCAGGCGAAAATCCT
GTTTGATGGTGGTTAACGGCGGGATATAACATGAGCTGTCTTCGGTATCGTCGTATCCCACTACCGAGAT
ATCCGCACCAACGCGCAGCCCGGACTCGGTAATGGCGCGCATTGCGCCCAGCGCCATCTGATCGTTGGCA
ACCAGCATCGCAGTGGGAACGATGCCCTCATTCAGCATTTGCATGGTTTGTTGAAAACCGGACATGGCAC
TCCAGTCGCCTTCCCGTTCCGCTATCGGCTGAATTTGATTGCGAGTGAGATATTTATGCCAGCCAGCCAG
ACGCAGACGCGCCGAGACAGAACTTAATGGGCCCGCTAACAGCGCGATTTGCTGGTGACCCAATGCGACC
AGATGCTCCACGCCCAGTCGCGTACCGTCTTCATGGGAGAAAATAATACTGTTGATGGGTGTCTGGTCAG
AGACATCAAGAAATAACGCCGGAACATTAGTGCAGGCAGCTTCCACAGCAATGGCATCCTGGTCATCCAG
CGGATAGTTAATGATCAGCCCACTGACGCGTTGCGCGAGAAGATTGTGCACCGCCGCTTTACAGGCTTCG
ACGCCGCTTCGTTCTACCATCGACACCACCACGCTGGCACCCAGTTGATCGGCGCGAGATTTAATCGCCG
CGACAATTTGCGACGGCGCGTGCAGGGCCAGACTGGAGGTGGCAACGCCAATCAGCAACGACTGTTTGCC
CGCCAGTTGTTGTGCCACGCGGTTGGGAATGTAATTCAGCTCCGCCATCGCCGCTTCCACTTTTTCCCGC
GTTTTCGCAGAAACGTGGCTGGCCTGGTTCACCACGCGGGAAACGGTCTGATAAGAGACACCGGCATACT
CTGCGACATCGTATAACGTTACTGGTTTCACATTCACCACCCTGAATTGACTCTCTTCCGGGCGCTATCA
TGCCATACCGCGAAAGGTTTTGCGCCATTCGATGGTGTCCGGGATCTCGACGCTCTCCCTTATGCGACTC
CTGCATTAGGAAGCAGCCCAGTAGTAGGTTGAGGCCGTTGAGCACCGCCGCCGCAAGGAATGGTGCATGC
AAGGAGATGGCGCCCAACAGTCCCCCGGCCACGGGGCCTGCCACCATACCCACGCCGAAACAAGCGCTCA
TGAGCCCGAAGTGGCGAGCCCGATCTTCCCCATCGGTGATGTCGGCGATATAGGCGCCAGCAACCGCACC
TGTGGCGCCGGTGATGCCGGCCACGATGCGTCCGGCGTAGAGGATCGAGATCTCGATCCCGCGAAAT
